>Addgene plasmid #55767 | AAV-Y-GECO1 | depositor full sequence | sequence record 130794 | AAV-Y-GECO1 sequence 5826 bps
GTTCTTTCCTGCGTTATCCCCTGATTCTGTGGATAACCGTATTACCGCCTTTGAGTGAGCTGATACCGCT
CGCCGCAGCCGAACGACCGAGCGCAGCGAGTCAGTGAGCGAGGAAGCGGAAGAGCGCCCAATACGCAAAC
CGCCTCTCCCCGCGCGTTGGCCGATTCATTAATGCAGCTGGCACGACAGGTTTCCCGACTGGAAAGCGGG
CAGTGAGCGCAACGCAATTAATGTGAGTTAGCTCACTCATTAGGCACCCCAGGCTTTACACTTTATGCTT
CCGGCTCGTATGTTGTGTGGAATTGTGAGCGGATAACAATTTCACACAGGAAACAGCTATGACCATGATT
ACGCCAGATTTAATTAAGGCCTTAATTAGGCTGCGCGCTCGCTCGCTCACTGAGGCCGCCCGGGCAAAGC
CCGGGCGTCGGGCGACCTTTGGTCGCCCGGCCTCAGTGAGCGAGCGAGCGCGCAGAGAGGGAGTGGCCAA
CTCCATCACTAGGGGTTCCTTGTAGTTAATGATTAACCCGCCATGCTACTTATCTACGTAGCCATGCTCT
AGGAAGATCTCTGCAGAGGGCCCTGCGTATGAGTGCAAGTGGGTTTTAGGACCAGGATGAGGCGGGGTGG
GGGTGCCTACCTGACGACCGACCCCACCCACTGGACAAGCACCCAACCCCCATTCCCCAAATTGCGCATC
CCCTATCAGAGAGGGGGAGGGGAAACAGGATGCGGCGAGGCGCGTGCGCACTGCCAGCTTCAGCACCGCG
GACAGTGCCTTCGCCCCCGCCTGGCGGCGCGCGCCACCGCCGCCTCAGCACTGAAGGCGCGCTGACGTCA
CTCGCCGGTCCCCCGCAAACTCCCCTTCCCGGCCACCTTGGTCGCGTCCGCGCCGCCGCCGGCCCAGCCG
GACCGCACCACGCGAGGCGCGAGATAGGGGGGCACGGGCGCGACCATCTGCGCTGCGGCGCCGGCGACTC
AGCGCTGCCTCAGTCTGCGGTGGGCAGCGGAGGAGTCGTGTCGTGCCTGAGAGCGCAGTCGAATTCGGGG
ATCCACCATGGTCGACTCATCACGTCGTAAGTGGAATAAGACAGGTCACGCAGTCAGAGCTATAGGCCGG
CTGAGCTCACTCGAGGGTTATAGTACCGAGAAAATTGTGCCTGTTCCAAAGCAAGGGATATTAAAAGGAA
AGGTCAGCATGTACCTATTGCTGAAGGATGGCGGTCGTTATCATTGCCAGTTTGATACGGTATATAAAGC
TAAATCAGTGCCCTCCAAGATGCCAGGACGGCATTTTATACAGCATAAGCTCCTTAGGGAGGACCGCTCT
GATGCTAAAAACCATAAATGGCAATTAACAGAACATGCAATCGCAGGCATGGACGAGCTGTACAAGGGAG
GTACAGGCGGGAGTATGGTGAGCAAGGGCGAGGGGCAATCGAAGCATGGGCTAAAGGAGGAGATGACGGT
GAAGTACCACATGGAAGGTTGCGTTAATGGTCACAAATTTGTCATTACTGGAGAGGGCATTGGAAACCCT
TTTAAGGGTAAGCAAACTGCAAATTTGTGTGTGATAGAAGGAGGCCCGCTGCCGTTCTCGGAGGACATTT
TAAGTCCGGGTTTTAAATATGGTGACCGGATTTTCACAGAGTACCCACAGGATATTGTAGATTACTTCAA
GAACTCATGTCCAGAGGGCTATACGTGGGAAAGGAGCTTCTTCTATGAGGACGGAGCGGTCTGTCGATGC
AACGCGGACATAACAGTCTCTGAAAAGGAGAACTGCATCTATCACAAAAGTATCTTCTATGGGGTGAATT
TTCCCGCCGACGGCCCCGTAATGAAGAAAATGACCACTAATTGGGAAGCTGACACGCGTGACCAACTGAC
TGAAGAGCAGATCGCAGAATTTAAAGAGGCTTTCTCCCTATTTGACAAGGACGGGGATGGGACGATGACA
ACCGAGGAGCTGGGGACGGTGCTGCGGTCTCTGGGGCAGAACCCCTCAGAAGCAGAGCTGCGGGACATGA
TCAATGAAGTAGATGCCGACGGTGACGGCACAATCGGCTTCCCTGAGTTCCTGACGATGATGACAAGAAA
AATGAATGACACGGACAGTGAAGAGGAAATTAGAGAAGCGTTCCGTGTGTTTGATAAGGACGGCAATGGC
TACATCGGCGCAGCAGAGCTTCGCCACGTGATGACAAACCTTGGAGAGAAGTTAACAGATGAAGAGTTTG
ATGAAATGATCAGGGTAGCAGACTCCGACGGGGATGGTCAGGTAAACTACGAAGAGTTTGTACAAATGAT
GACAGCAAAGTGAAAGCTTATCGATAATCAACCTCTGGATTACAAAATTTGTGAAAGATTGACTGGTATT
CTTAACTATGTTGCTCCTTTTACGCTATGTGGATACGCTGCTTTAATGCCTTTGTATCATGCTATTGCTT
CCCGTATGGCTTTCATTTTCTCCTCCTTGTATAAATCCTGGTTGCTGTCTCTTTATGAGGAGTTGTGGCC
CGTTGTCAGGCAACGTGGCGTGGTGTGCACTGTGTTTGCTGACGCAACCCCCACTGGTTGGGGCATTGCC
ACCACCTGTCAGCTCCTTTCCGGGACTTTCGCTTTCCCCCTCCCTATTGCCACGGCGGAACTCATCGCCG
CCTGCCTTGCCCGCTGCTGGACAGGGGCTCGGCTGTTGGGCACTGACAATTCCGTGGTGTTGTCGGGGAA
ATCATCGTCCTTTCCTTGGCTGCTCGCCTGTGTTGCCACCTGGATTCTGCGCGGGACGTCCTTCTGCTAC
GTCCCTTCGGCCCTCAATCCAGCGGACCTTCCTTCCCGCGGCCTGCTGCCGGCTCTGCGGCCTCTTCCGC
GTCTTCGCCTTCGCCCTCAGACGAGTCGGATCTCCCTTTGGGCCGCCTCCCCGCATCGATACCGTCGACC
TCGACCCGGGCGGCCGCTTCGAGCAGACATGATAAGATACATTGATGAGTTTGGACAAACCACAACTAGA
ATGCAGTGAAAAAAATGCTTTATTTGTGAAATTTGTGATGCTATTGCTTTATTTGTAACCATTATAAGCT
GCAATAAACAAGTTAACAACAACAATTGCATTCATTTTATGTTTCAGGTTCAGGGGGAGATGTGGGAGGT
TTTTTAAAGCAAGTAAAACCTCTACAAATGTGGTAAAATCGATAAGGATCTTCCTAGAGCATGGCTACGT
AGATAAGTAGCATGGCGGGTTAATCATTAACTACAAGGAACCCCTAGTGATGGAGTTGGCCACTCCCTCT
CTGCGCGCTCGCTCGCTCACTGAGGCCGGGCGACCAAAGGTCGCCCGACGCCCGGGCTTTGCCCGGGCGG
CCTCAGTGAGCGAGCGAGCGCGCAGCCTTAATTAACCTAATTCACTGGCCGTCGTTTTACAACGTCGTGA
CTGGGAAAACCCTGGCGTTACCCAACTTAATCGCCTTGCAGCACATCCCCCTTTCGCCAGCTGGCGTAAT
AGCGAAGAGGCCCGCACCGATCGCCCTTCCCAACAGTTGCGCAGCCTGAATGGCGAATGGG
[124 nt withheld, positions 3562-3685]
C
[91 nt withheld, positions 3687-3777]
A
[49 nt withheld, positions 3779-3827]
CCTTTGACGTTGGAGTCCACGTTCTTT
[37 nt withheld, positions 3855-3891]
ACCCTATCTCGGTCTATTCTTTTGATTTATAAGGGATTTTGCCGATTTCGGCCTATTGGTTAAAAAATGA
GCTGATTTAACAAAAATTTAACGCGAATTTTAACAAAATATTAACGCTTACAATTTAGGTGGCACTTTTC
GGGGAAATGTGCGCGGAACCCCTATTTGTTTATTTTTCTAAATACATTCAAATATGTATCCGCTCATGAG
ACAATAACCCTGATAAATGCTTCAATAATATTGAAAAAGGAAGAGTATGAGTATTCAACATTTCCGTGTC
GCCCTTATTCCCTTTTTTGCGGCATTTTGCCTTCCTGTTTTTGCTCACCCAGAAACGCTGGTGAAAGTAA
AAGATGCTGAAGATCAGTTGGGTGCACGAGTGGGTTACATCGAACTGGATCTCAACAGCGGTAAGATCCT
TGAGAGTTTTCGCCCCGAAGAACGTTTTCCAATGATGAGCACTTTTAAAGTTCTGCTATGTGGCGCGGTA
TTATCCCGTATTGACGCCGGGCAAGAGCAACTCGGTCGCCGCATACACTATTCTCAGAATGACTTGGTTG
AGTACTCACCAGTCACAGAAAAGCATCTTACGGATGGCATGACAGTAAGAGAATTATGCAGTGCTGCCAT
AACCATGAGTGATAACACTGCGGCCAACTTACTTCTGACAACGATCGGAGGACCGAAGGAGCTAACCGCT
TTTTTGCACAACATGGGGGATCATGTAACTCGCCTTGATCGTTGGGAACCGGAGCTGAATGAAGCCATAC
CAAACGACGAGCGTGACACCACGATGCCTGTAGCAATGGCAACAACGTTGCGCAAACTATTAACTGGCGA
ACTACTTACTCTAGCTTCCCGGCAACAATTAATAGACTGGATGGAGGCGGATAAAGTTGCAGGACCACTT
CTGCGCTCGGCCCTTCCGGCTGGCTGGTTTATTGCTGATAAATCTGGAGCCGGTGAGCGTGGGTCTCGCG
GTATCATTGCAGCACTGGGGCCAGATGGTAAGCCCTCCCGTATCGTAGTTATCTACACGACGGGGAGTCA
GGCAACTATGGATGAACGAAATAGACAGATCGCTGAGATAGGTGCCTCACTGATTAAGCATTGGTAACTG
TCAGACCAAGTTTACTCATATATACTTTAGATTGATTTAAAACTTCATTTTTAATTTAAAAGGATCTAGG
TGAAGATCCTTTTTGATAATCTCATGACCAAAATCCCTTAACGTGAGTTTTCGTTCCACTGAGCGTCAGA
CCCCGTAGAAAAGATCAAAGGATCTTCTTGAGATCCTTTTTTTCTGCGCGTAATCTGCTGCTTGCAAACA
AAAAAACCACCGCTACCAGCGGTGGTTTGTTTGCCGGATCAAGAGCTACCAACTCTTTTTCCGAAGGTAA
CTGGCTTCAGCAGAGCGCAGATACCAAATACTGTTCTTCTAGTGTAGCCGTAGTTAGGCCACCACTTCAA
GAACTCTGTAGCACCGCCTACATACCTCGCTCTGCTAATCCTGTTACCAGTGGCTGCTGCCAGTGGCGAT
AAGTCGTGTCTTACCGGGTTGGACTCAAGACGATAGTTACCGGATAAGGCGCAGCGGTCGGGCTGAACGG
GGGGTTCGTGCACACAGCCCAGCTTGGAGCGAACGACCTACACCGAACTGAGATACCTACAGCGTGAGCT
ATGAGAAAGCGCCACGCTTCCCGAAGGGAGAAAGGCGGACAGGTATCCGGTAAGCGGCAGGGTCGGAACA
GGAGAGCGCACGAGGGAGCTTCCAGGGGGAAACGCCTGGTATCTTTATAGTCCTGTCGGGTTTCGCCACC
TCTGACTTGAGCGTCGATTTTTGTGATGCTCGTCAGGGGGGCGGAGCCTATGGAAAAACGCCAGCAACGC
GGCCTTTTTACGGTTCCTGGCCTTTTGCTGGCCTTTTGCTCACAT
Features (pLannotate 1.2.2; 21 found; start..end, strand, type, name):
      1..122     +  rep_origin     RSF ori (fragment): Plasmids containing the RSF 1030 origin of replication can be propagated in E. coli cells that contain additional plasmids with compatible origins.
    124..216     +  CDS            lacI (fragment): lac repressor; lacI; The lac repressor binds to the lac operator to inhibit transcription in E. coli. This inhibition can be relieved by adding lactose or isopropyl-β-D-thiogalactopyranoside (IPTG).
    229..250     +  protein_bind   CAP binding site: CAP binding activates transcription in the presence of cAMP. E. coli catabolite activator protein
    265..295     +  promoter       lac promoter: promoter for the E. coli lac operon
    303..319     +  protein_bind   lac operator: The lac repressor binds to the lac operator to inhibit transcription in E. coli. This inhibition can be relieved by adding lactose or isopropyl-β-D-thiogalactopyranoside (IPTG). lac repressor encoded by lacI
    380..510     -  repeat_region  AAV2 ITR (fragment): inverted terminal repeat of adeno-associated virus serotype 2 inverted
    592..1038    +  promoter       hSyn promoter: human synapsin I promoter; confers neuron-specific expression (Kügler et al., 2003)
   1073..1129    +  CDS            calmodulin-binding peptide: calmodulin-binding peptide from avian smooth muscle myosin light chain kinase
   1141..1396    +  CDS            mPapaya1 (fragment): monomeric yellow fluorescent protein derived from the Zoanthus fluorescent protein zFP538 mammalian codon-optimized
   1415..1876    +  CDS            mPapaya0.6 (fragment): mPapaya0.6 is a fluorescent protein published in 2013, derived from Zoanthus sp.. It is reported to be a monomer.
   1880..2230    +  CDS            CALM_TETPY (fragment): Experimental evidence at protein level: Swiss-Prot protein existence level 1. Calmodulin mediates the control of a large number of enzymes, ion channels and other proteins by Ca(2+). Among the enzymes to be stimulated by the calmodulin-Ca(2+) complex are a number of protein kinases and phosphatases. From Tetrahymena pyriformis.
   2336..2924    +  misc_feature   WPRE: woodchuck hepatitis virus posttranscriptional regulatory element
   2925..2944    +  misc_feature   MCS (fragment): pBluescript multiple cloning site
   2973..3094    -  polyA_signal   SV40 poly(A) signal: SV40 polyadenylation signal
   3117..3185    -  CDS            large T antigen (fragment): large T antigen from SV40 (simian virus 40)
   3256..3386    +  repeat_region  AAV2 ITR (fragment): inverted terminal repeat of adeno-associated virus serotype 2 inverted
   3400..3557    +  CDS            lacZα (fragment): LacZα fragment of β-galactosidase; lacZ fragment
   3562..3990    +  rep_origin     f1 ori (sequence partly withheld): f1 bacteriophage origin of replication; arrow indicates direction of (+) strand synthesis
   4043..4147    +  promoter       AmpR promoter: bla
   4148..5008    +  CDS            AmpR: β-lactamase; bla; confers resistance to ampicillin, carbenicillin, and related antibiotics
   5179..5767    +  rep_origin     ori: high-copy-number ColE1/pMB1/pBR322/pUC origin of replication
