[The description below was written by a language model from this plasmid's Addgene catalogue record, the feature table of its GenBank file and pLannotate feature annotations shown in this document.]
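Description:
AAV-Y-GECO1 is an adeno-associated virus transfer plasmid built on a pAAV backbone for expressing the genetically encoded calcium indicator Y-GECO1 in neurons. It is propagated in E. coli as a high-copy plasmid using a ColE1/pUC-type origin and selected with ampicillin through the β-lactamase (AmpR) gene. An f1 phage origin and remnants of lac/lacZα cloning-vector sequence are also present in the backbone. The catalogue lists a total size of 5931 bp, whereas the annotated depositor sequence is 5826 nt. The separate GenBank record covers only a 719 bp stretch and annotates just the calmodulin-binding peptide.

The expression cassette lies between two AAV2 inverted terminal repeats (annotated as fragments), which are the cis elements needed for replication and packaging of the intervening DNA into AAV particles when rep, cap and helper functions are provided in trans. The human synapsin I (hSyn) promoter confers neuron-specific transcription of the synthetic Y-GECO1.0 insert (about 1.4 kb, cloned between BamHI and HindIII). The feature table shows the typical single-fluorescent-protein GECO architecture: an N-terminal calmodulin-binding peptide from smooth muscle myosin light chain kinase, two segments matching the Zoanthus-derived monomeric yellow protein mPapaya, a split consistent with a circularly permuted fluorescent domain, and a C-terminal calmodulin domain. Calcium-dependent binding of calmodulin to the peptide changes the chromophore environment. Y-GECO1 is described as a yellow indicator with an inverted fluorescence response. A WPRE downstream of the coding sequence enhances transcript expression, and an SV40 poly(A) signal is annotated before the second ITR. The construct is intended for calcium imaging in neurons, either by direct transfection or after packaging into AAV.
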