Addgene plasmid #55767: AAV-Y-GECO1
Purpose: Express Y-GECO1 in neurons
Depositing lab: Robert Campbell. Depositing organization: University of Alberta. Publication: Microfluidic cell sorter-aided directed evolution of a protein-based calcium ion indicator with an inverted fluorescent response. Zhao Y, Abdelfattah AS, Zhao Y, Ruangkittisakul A, Ballanyi K, Campbell RE, Harrison DJ. Integr Biol (Camb). 2014 May 19. 10.1039/c4ib00039k PubMed 24840546.
Backbone
  Vector backbone: pAAV
  Backbone size w/o insert (bp): 4563
  Total vector size (bp): 5931
  Vector type: Mammalian Expression, AAV
Growth in bacteria
  Bacterial resistance: Ampicillin, 100 μg/mL
  Growth temperature: 37°C
  Growth strain: NEB Stable
  Copy number: High Copy
Gene/Insert
  Gene/Insert name: Y-GECO1.0 (alt name: A yellow fluorescent calcium ion indicator with inverted fluorescent response)
  Species: Synthetic
  Insert size (bp): 1368
  GenBank ID: KJ193859
  Promoter: hSyn
  Cloning method: Restriction Enzyme; 5′ cloning site BamHI (not destroyed); 3′ cloning site HindIII (not destroyed)
  Sequencing primers: 5′ GAG GAG TCG TGT CGT GCC; 3′ CATAGCGTAAAAGGAGCAACA
Terms and licenses: Academic/Nonprofit Terms; Industry Terms: Not Available to Industry
How to cite: AAV-Y-GECO1 was a gift from Robert Campbell (Addgene plasmid # 55767 ; http://n2t.net/addgene:55767 ; RRID:Addgene_55767)
