LOCUS       Exported 719 bp ds-DNA linear SYN 23-MAY-2021
DEFINITION  Express Y-GECO1 in neurons.
ACCESSION   .
VERSION     .
KEYWORDS    AAV-Y-GECO1
SOURCE      synthetic DNA construct
  ORGANISM  synthetic DNA construct
REFERENCE   1 (bases 1 to 719)
  AUTHORS   Zhao Y, Abdelfattah AS, Zhao Y, Ruangkittisakul A, Ballanyi K,
            Campbell RE, Harrison DJ
  TITLE     Microfluidic cell sorter-aided directed evolution of a protein-based
            calcium ion indicator with an inverted fluorescent response.
  JOURNAL   Integr Biol (Camb). 2014 May 19.
  PUBMED    24840546
REFERENCE   2 (bases 1 to 719)
  AUTHORS   .
  TITLE     Direct Submission
  JOURNAL   Exported May 23, 2021 from SnapGene Server 1.1.58
            http://www.snapgene.com
FEATURES             Location/Qualifiers
     source          1..719
                     /organism="synthetic DNA construct"
                     /mol_type="other DNA"
     CDS             30..86
                     /codon_start=1
                     /product="calmodulin-binding peptide from avian smooth
                     muscle myosin light chain kinase"
                     /label=calmodulin-binding peptide
                     /translation="RRKWNKTGHAVRAIGRLSS"
ORIGIN
        1 ttcggggatc caccatggtc gactcatcac gtcgtaagtg gaataagaca ggtcacgcag
       61 tcagagctat aggccggctg agctcactcg agggttatag taccgagaaa attgtgcctg
      121 ttccaaagca agggatatta aaaggaaagg tcagcatgta cctattgctg aaggatggcg
      181 gtcgttatca ttgccagttt gatacggtat ataaagctaa atcagtgccc tccaagatgc
      241 caggacggca ttttatacag cataagctcc ttagggagga ccgctctgat gctaaaaacc
      301 ataaatggca attaacagaa catgcaatcg caggcatgga cgagctgtac aagggaggta
      361 caggcgggag tatggtgagc aagggcgagg ggcaatcgaa gcatgggcta aaggaggaga
      421 tgacggtgaa gtaccacatg gaaggttgcg ttaatggtca caaatttgtc attactggag
      481 agggcattgg aaaccctttt aagggtaagc aaactgcaaa tttgtgtgtg atagaaggag
      541 gcccgctgcc gttctcggag gacattttaa gtccgggttt taaatatggt gaccggattt
      601 tcacagagta cccacaggat attgtagatt acttcaagaa ctcatgtcca gagggctata
      661 cgtgggaaag gagcttcttc tatgaggacg gagcggtctg tcgatgcaac gcggacata
//
