>Addgene plasmid #55767 | AAV-Y-GECO1 | addgene partial sequence | sequence record 93791 | Futet-R 5'-CAAAGGCATTAAAGCAGCGT-3'
GAATACCAGTCAATCTTTCACAAATTTTGTAATCCAGAGGTTGATTATCGATAAGCTTTCACTTTGCTGT
CATCATTTGTACAAACTCTTCGTAGTTTACCTGACCATCCCCGTCGGAGTCTGCTACCCTGATCATTTCA
TCAAACTCTTCATCTGTTAACTTCTCTCCAAGGTTTGTCATCACGTGGCGAAGCTCTGCTGCGCCGATGT
AGCCATTGCCGTCCTTATCAAACACACGGAACGCTTCTCTAATTTCCTCTTCACTGTCCGTGTCATTCAT
TTTTCTTGTCATCATCGTCAGGAACTCAGGGAAGCCGATTGTGCCGTCACCGTCGGCATCTACTTCATTG
ATCATGTCCCGCAGCTCTGCTTCTGAGGGGTTCTGCCCCAGAGACCGCAGCACCGTCCCCAGCTCCTCGG
TTGTCATCGTCCCATCCCCGTCCTTGTCAAATAGGGAGAAAGCCTCTTTAAATTCTGCGATCTGCTCTTC
AGTCAGTTGGTCACGCGTGTCAGCTTCCCAATTAGTGGTCATTTTCTTCATTACGGGGCCGTCGGCGGGA
AAATTCACCCCATAGAAGATACTTTTGTGATAGATGCAGTTCTCCTTTTCAGAGACTGTTATGTCCGCGT
TGCATCGACAGACCGCTCCGTCCTCATAGAAGAAGCTCCTTTCCCACGTATAGCCCTCTGGACATGAGTT
CTTGAAGTAATCTACAATATCCTGTGGGTACTCTGTGAAAATCCGGTCACCATATTTAAAACCCGGACTT
AAAATGTCCTCCGAGAACGGCAGCGGGCCTCCTTCTATCA
