>Addgene plasmid #55767 | AAV-Y-GECO1 | depositor partial sequence | sequence record 130795 | Y-GECO1 insert
ATGGTCGACTCATCACGTCGTAAGTGGAATAAGACAGGTCACGCAGTCAGAGCTATAGGCCGGCTGAGCT
CACTCGAGGGTTATAGTACCGAGAAAATTGTGCCTGTTCCAAAGCAAGGGATATTAAAAGGAAAGGTCAG
CATGTACCTATTGCTGAAGGATGGCGGTCGTTATCATTGCCAGTTTGATACGGTATATAAAGCTAAATCA
GTGCCCTCCAAGATGCCAGGACGGCATTTTATACAGCATAAGCTCCTTAGGGAGGACCGCTCTGATGCTA
AAAACCATAAATGGCAATTAACAGAACATGCAATCGCAGGCATGGACGAGCTGTACAAGGGAGGTACAGG
CGGGAGTATGGTGAGCAAGGGCGAGGGGCAATCGAAGCATGGGCTAAAGGAGGAGATGACGGTGAAGTAC
CACATGGAAGGTTGCGTTAATGGTCACAAATTTGTCATTACTGGAGAGGGCATTGGAAACCCTTTTAAGG
GTAAGCAAACTGCAAATTTGTGTGTGATAGAAGGAGGCCCGCTGCCGTTCTCGGAGGACATTTTAAGTCC
GGGTTTTAAATATGGTGACCGGATTTTCACAGAGTACCCACAGGATATTGTAGATTACTTCAAGAACTCA
TGTCCAGAGGGCTATACGTGGGAAAGGAGCTTCTTCTATGAGGACGGAGCGGTCTGTCGATGCAACGCGG
ACATAACAGTCTCTGAAAAGGAGAACTGCATCTATCACAAAAGTATCTTCTATGGGGTGAATTTTCCCGC
CGACGGCCCCGTAATGAAGAAAATGACCACTAATTGGGAAGCTGACACGCGTGACCAACTGACTGAAGAG
CAGATCGCAGAATTTAAAGAGGCTTTCTCCCTATTTGACAAGGACGGGGATGGGACGATGACAACCGAGG
AGCTGGGGACGGTGCTGCGGTCTCTGGGGCAGAACCCCTCAGAAGCAGAGCTGCGGGACATGATCAATGA
AGTAGATGCCGACGGTGACGGCACAATCGGCTTCCCTGAGTTCCTGACGATGATGACAAGAAAAATGAAT
GACACGGACAGTGAAGAGGAAATTAGAGAAGCGTTCCGTGTGTTTGATAAGGACGGCAATGGCTACATCG
GCGCAGCAGAGCTTCGCCACGTGATGACAAACCTTGGAGAGAAGTTAACAGATGAAGAGTTTGATGAAAT
GATCAGGGTAGCAGACTCCGACGGGGATGGTCAGGTAAACTACGAAGAGTTTGTACAAATGATGACAGCA
AAGTGA
